Addgene plasmid #71561: pJK295
Purpose: Production of Acetobacter aceti 1023 thioredoxin (AaTrx)
Depositing lab: T. J. Kappock. Depositing organization: Washington University in Saint Louis. Publication: Atomic-resolution crystal structure of thioredoxin from the acidophilic bacterium Acetobacter aceti. Starks CM, Francois JA, MacArthur KM, Heard BZ, Kappock TJ. Protein Sci. 2007 Jan;16(1):92-8. 10.1110/ps.062519707 PubMed 17192591.
Backbone
  Vector backbone: pET23a
  Backbone size w/o insert (bp): 3666
  Total vector size (bp): 3954
  Vector type: Bacterial Expression
Growth in bacteria
  Bacterial resistance: Ampicillin, 100 μg/mL
  Growth temperature: 37°C
  Growth strain: DH5alpha
  Copy number: High Copy
Gene/Insert
  Gene/Insert name: thioredoxin (alt names: trxA; trx; AZ09_01835)
  Species: Acetobacter aceti 1023
  GenBank ID: KDE21554 635177282
  Promoter: T7 promoter
  Cloning method: Restriction Enzyme; 5′ cloning site NdeI (not destroyed); 3′ cloning site EcoRI (not destroyed)
  Sequencing primers: 5′ T7 promoter; 3′ T7 terminator
Terms and licenses: Academic/Nonprofit Terms; Industry Terms: Not Available to Industry
How to cite: pJK295 was a gift from T. J. Kappock (Addgene plasmid # 71561 ; http://n2t.net/addgene:71561 ; RRID:Addgene_71561)
