[The description below was written by a language model from this plasmid's Addgene catalogue record and pLannotate feature annotations shown in this document.]
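Description:
pJK295 is a bacterial expression plasmid built on the pET23a backbone for producing thioredoxin (trxA) from the acidophilic acetic acid bacterium Acetobacter aceti strain 1023. The 3,954 bp construct is propagated in E. coli under ampicillin selection, conferred by the bla β-lactamase gene with its own promoter, and replicates from a ColE1/pMB1-type origin. The catalogue lists it as high copy, although the annotation also picks up a rop coding sequence and the pBR322 bom region, elements usually associated with lower copy number and with plasmid mobilisation, respectively. An f1 phage origin is also present, which permits single-stranded DNA production with helper phage.

The thioredoxin open reading frame was inserted between the NdeI and EcoRI sites, both retained, placing its start codon just downstream of the T7 promoter and the strong T7 gene 10 ribosome binding site, with the T7 terminator closing the transcription unit. Expression therefore requires a host supplying T7 RNA polymerase. The automated annotation labels the insert as E. coli trxA, which reflects homology-based matching rather than the actual source, since the record gives the species as A. aceti. A His-tag fragment from the vector lies downstream of the insert, separated from the annotated end of the coding sequence by a gap. The record lists no tag on the protein, so it may be made in untagged form, but this is not stated explicitly. The short "SET1" hit near the terminator appears to be residual backbone sequence. The associated work used this protein for atomic-resolution crystallography, so the plasmid's typical use is overproducing AaTrx for structural and biochemical study.
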