Features (pLannotate 1.2.2; 13 found; start..end, strand, type, name):
     12..467     +  rep_origin     f1 ori (sequence partly withheld): f1 bacteriophage origin of replication; arrow indicates direction of (+) strand synthesis
    494..598     +  promoter       AmpR promoter: bla
    599..1459    +  CDS            AmpR: β-lactamase; bla; confers resistance to ampicillin, carbenicillin, and related antibiotics
   1630..2218    +  rep_origin     ori: high-copy-number ColE1/pMB1/pBR322/pUC origin of replication
   2404..2546    -  misc_feature   bom: basis of mobility region from pBR322
   2648..2839    -  CDS            rop: Rop protein, which maintains plasmids at low copy number; rop
   2856..3236    +  CDS            YPB1_ECOLX: Protein predicted: Swiss-Prot protein existence level 4. From Escherichia coli.
   3348..3366    +  promoter       T7 promoter: promoter for bacteriophage T7 RNA polymerase
   3398..3420    +  RBS            RBS: efficient ribosome binding site from bacteriophage T7 gene 10 (Olins and Rangwala, 1989)
   3428..3745    +  CDS            trxA: THIO_ECO57 - Experimental evidence at protein level: Swiss-Prot protein existence level 1. Participates in various redox reactions through the reversible oxidation of its active center dithiol to a disulfide and catalyzes dithiol-disulfide exchange reactions. From Escherichia coli O157:H7.
   3798..3815    +  CDS            9xHis (fragment): 9xHis affinity tag
   3825..3874    +  CDS            SET1 (fragment): solubility-enhancement tag derived from T7 phage gene 10B
   3882..3929    +  terminator     T7 terminator: transcription terminator for bacteriophage T7 RNA polymerase
>Addgene plasmid #71561 | pJK295 | depositor full sequence | sequence record 129318 | pJK295 sequence 3954 bps
TGGCGAATGGG
[124 nt withheld, positions 12-135]
C
[91 nt withheld, positions 137-227]
A
[49 nt withheld, positions 229-277]
CCTTTGACGTTGGAGTCCACGTTCTTT
[37 nt withheld, positions 305-341]
ACCCTATCTCGGTCTATTCTTTTGATTTATAAGGGATTTTGCCGATTTCGGCCTATTGGTTAAAAAATGA
GCTGATTTAACAAAAATTTAACGCGAATTTTAACAAAATATTAACGTTTACAATTTCAGGTGGCACTTTT
CGGGGAAATGTGCGCGGAACCCCTATTTGTTTATTTTTCTAAATACATTCAAATATGTATCCGCTCATGA
GACAATAACCCTGATAAATGCTTCAATAATATTGAAAAAGGAAGAGTATGAGTATTCAACATTTCCGTGT
CGCCCTTATTCCCTTTTTTGCGGCATTTTGCCTTCCTGTTTTTGCTCACCCAGAAACGCTGGTGAAAGTA
AAAGATGCTGAAGATCAGTTGGGTGCACGAGTGGGTTACATCGAACTGGATCTCAACAGCGGTAAGATCC
TTGAGAGTTTTCGCCCCGAAGAACGTTTTCCAATGATGAGCACTTTTAAAGTTCTGCTATGTGGCGCGGT
ATTATCCCGTATTGACGCCGGGCAAGAGCAACTCGGTCGCCGCATACACTATTCTCAGAATGACTTGGTT
GAGTACTCACCAGTCACAGAAAAGCATCTTACGGATGGCATGACAGTAAGAGAATTATGCAGTGCTGCCA
TAACCATGAGTGATAACACTGCGGCCAACTTACTTCTGACAACGATCGGAGGACCGAAGGAGCTAACCGC
TTTTTTGCACAACATGGGGGATCATGTAACTCGCCTTGATCGTTGGGAACCGGAGCTGAATGAAGCCATA
CCAAACGACGAGCGTGACACCACGATGCCTGCAGCAATGGCAACAACGTTGCGCAAACTATTAACTGGCG
AACTACTTACTCTAGCTTCCCGGCAACAATTAATAGACTGGATGGAGGCGGATAAAGTTGCAGGACCACT
TCTGCGCTCGGCCCTTCCGGCTGGCTGGTTTATTGCTGATAAATCTGGAGCCGGTGAGCGTGGGTCTCGC
GGTATCATTGCAGCACTGGGGCCAGATGGTAAGCCCTCCCGTATCGTAGTTATCTACACGACGGGGAGTC
AGGCAACTATGGATGAACGAAATAGACAGATCGCTGAGATAGGTGCCTCACTGATTAAGCATTGGTAACT
GTCAGACCAAGTTTACTCATATATACTTTAGATTGATTTAAAACTTCATTTTTAATTTAAAAGGATCTAG
GTGAAGATCCTTTTTGATAATCTCATGACCAAAATCCCTTAACGTGAGTTTTCGTTCCACTGAGCGTCAG
ACCCCGTAGAAAAGATCAAAGGATCTTCTTGAGATCCTTTTTTTCTGCGCGTAATCTGCTGCTTGCAAAC
AAAAAAACCACCGCTACCAGCGGTGGTTTGTTTGCCGGATCAAGAGCTACCAACTCTTTTTCCGAAGGTA
ACTGGCTTCAGCAGAGCGCAGATACCAAATACTGTCCTTCTAGTGTAGCCGTAGTTAGGCCACCACTTCA
AGAACTCTGTAGCACCGCCTACATACCTCGCTCTGCTAATCCTGTTACCAGTGGCTGCTGCCAGTGGCGA
TAAGTCGTGTCTTACCGGGTTGGACTCAAGACGATAGTTACCGGATAAGGCGCAGCGGTCGGGCTGAACG
GGGGGTTCGTGCACACAGCCCAGCTTGGAGCGAACGACCTACACCGAACTGAGATACCTACAGCGTGAGC
TATGAGAAAGCGCCACGCTTCCCGAAGGGAGAAAGGCGGACAGGTATCCGGTAAGCGGCAGGGTCGGAAC
AGGAGAGCGCACGAGGGAGCTTCCAGGGGGAAACGCCTGGTATCTTTATAGTCCTGTCGGGTTTCGCCAC
CTCTGACTTGAGCGTCGATTTTTGTGATGCTCGTCAGGGGGGCGGAGCCTATGGAAAAACGCCAGCAACG
CGGCCTTTTTACGGTTCCTGGCCTTTTGCTGGCCTTTTGCTCACATGTTCTTTCCTGCGTTATCCCCTGA
TTCTGTGGATAACCGTATTACCGCCTTTGAGTGAGCTGATACCGCTCGCCGCAGCCGAACGACCGAGCGC
AGCGAGTCAGTGAGCGAGGAAGCGGAAGAGCGCCTGATGCGGTATTTTCTCCTTACGCATCTGTGCGGTA
TTTCACACCGCATATATGGTGCACTCTCAGTACAATCTGCTCTGATGCCGCATAGTTAAGCCAGTATACA
CTCCGCTATCGCTACGTGACTGGGTCATGGCTGCGCCCCGACACCCGCCAACACCCGCTGACGCGCCCTG
ACGGGCTTGTCTGCTCCCGGCATCCGCTTACAGACAAGCTGTGACCGTCTCCGGGAGCTGCATGTGTCAG
AGGTTTTCACCGTCATCACCGAAACGCGCGAGGCAGCTGCGGTAAAGCTCATCAGCGTGGTCGTGAAGCG
ATTCACAGATGTCTGCCTGTTCATCCGCGTCCAGCTCGTTGAGTTTCTCCAGAAGCGTTAATGTCTGGCT
TCTGATAAAGCGGGCCATGTTAAGGGCGGTTTTTTCCTGTTTGGTCACTGATGCCTCCGTGTAAGGGGGA
TTTCTGTTCATGGGGGTAATGATACCGATGAAACGAGAGAGGATGCTCACGATACGGGTTACTGATGATG
AACATGCCCGGTTACTGGAACGTTGTGAGGGTAAACAACTGGCGGTATGGATGCGGCGGGACCAGAGAAA
AATCACTCAGGGTCAATGCCAGCGCTTCGTTAATACAGATGTAGGTGTTCCACAGGGTAGCCAGCAGCAT
CCTGCGATGCAGATCCGGAACATAATGGTGCAGGGCGCTGACTTCCGCGTTTCCAGACTTTACGAAACAC
GGAAACCGAAGACCATTCATGTTGTTGCTCAGGTCGCAGACGTTTTGCAGCAGCAGTCGCTTCACGTTCG
CTCGCGTATCGGTGATTCATTCTGCTAACCAGTAAGGCAACCCCGCCAGCCTAGCCGGGTCCTCAACGAC
AGGAGCACGATCATGCGCACCCGTGGCCAGGACCCAACGCTGCCCGAGATCTCGATCCCGCGAAATTAAT
ACGACTCACTATAGGGAGACCACAACGGTTTCCCTCTAGAAATAATTTTGTTTAACTTTAAGAAGGAGAT
ATACATATGAGTGAACATACGCTTGCTGTCAGCGATTCCAGCTTTGATCAAGATGTTCTCAAGGCCTCTG
GCCTTGTGCTGGTAGATTTCTGGGCAGAATGGTGCGGCCCATGCAAAATGATTGGCCCGGCATTGGGAGA
AATTGGCAAGGAATTTGCCGGCAAGGTAACGGTTGCCAAGGTAAATATTGATGACAACCCGGAAACTCCA
AATGCGTATCAGGTGCGTAGCATTCCAACCCTTATGCTGGTGCGTGATGGCAAGGTTATAGATAAAAAAG
TGGGTGCCCTGCCCAAAAGCCAGTTGAAGGCATGGGTAGAAAGCGCTCAGTAATTAGAATTCGAGCTCCG
TCGACAAGCTTGCGGCCGCACTCGAGCACCACCACCACCACCACTGAGATCCGGCTGCTAACAAAGCCCG
AAAGGAAGCTGAGTTGGCTGCTGCCACCGCTGAGCAATAACTAGCATAACCCCTTGGGGCCTCTAAACGG
GTCTTGAGGGGTTTTTTGCTGAAAGGAGGAACTATATCCGGAT
