>Addgene plasmid #71561 | pJK295 | addgene partial sequence | sequence record 134401 | T7 5'-TAATACGACTCACTATAGGG-3'
GTGCTGGTAGATTTCTGGGCAGAATGGTGCGGCCCATGCAAAATGATTGGCCCGGCATTGGGAGAAATTG
GCAAGGAATTTGCCGGCAAGGTAACGGTTGCCAAGGTAAATATTGATGACAACCCGGAAACTCCAAATGC
GTATCAGGTGCGTAGCATTCCAACCCTTATGCTGGTGCGTGATGGCAAGGTTATAGATAAAAAAGTGGGT
GCCCTGCCCAAAAGCCAGTTGAAGGCATGGGTAGAAAGCGCTCAGTAATTAGAATTCGAGCTCCGTCGAC
AAGCTTGCGGCCGCACTCGAGCACCACCACCACCACCACTGAGATCCGGCTGCTAACAAAGCCCGAAAGG
AAGCTGAGTTGGCTGCTGCCACCGCTGAGCAATAACTAGCATAACCCCTTGGGGCCTCTAAACGGGTCTT
GAGGGGTTTTTTGCTGAAAGGAGGAACTA
