>Addgene plasmid #71561 | pJK295 | addgene partial sequence | sequence record 134402 | T7term 5'-GCTAGTTATTGCTCAGCGG-3'
TTCGGGCTTTGTTAGCAGCCGGATCTCAGTGGTGGTGGTGGTGGTGCTCGAGTGCGGCCGCAAGCTTGTC
GACGGAGCTCGAATTCTAATTACTGAGCGCTTTCTACCCATGCCTTCAACTGGCTTTTGGGCAGGGCACC
CACTTTTTTATCTATAACCTTGCCATCACGCACCAGCATAAGGGTTGGAATGCTACGCACCTGATACGCA
TTTGGAGTTTCCGGGTTGTCATCAATATTTACCTTGGCAACCGTTACCTTGCCGGCAAATTCCTTGCCAA
TTTCTCCCAATGCCGGGCCAATCATTTTGCATGGGCCGCACCATTCTGCCCAGAAATCTACCAGCACAAG
GCCAGAGGCCTTGAGAACATCTTGATCAAAGCTGGAATCGCTGACAGCAAGCGTATGTTCACTCATATGT
ATATCTCCTTCTTAAAGTTAAACAAAATTATTTCTAGAGGGAAACCGTTGTGGTCTCCCTATAGTGAGTC
GTATTAATTTCGCGGGATCGAGATCTCGGGCAGCGTTGGGTCCTGGCCACGGGTGCGCATGATCGTGCTC
CTGTCGTTGAGGACCCGGCTAGGCTGGCGGGGTTGCCTTACTGGTTAGCAGAATGAATCACCGATACGCG
AGCGAACGTGAAGCGACTGCTGCTGCAAAACGTCTGCGACCTGAGCAACAACATGAATGGTCTTCGGTTT
CCGTGTTTCGTAAAGTCTGGAAACGCGGAAGTCAGCGCCCTGCACCATTATGTTCCGGATCTGCATCGCA
GGATGCTGCTGGCTACCCTGTGGAACACCTACATCTGTATTAACGAAGCGCTGGCATTGACCCTGAGTGA
TTTTTCTCTGGTCCCGCCGCATCCATACCGCCAGTTGTTTACCCTCACAACGTTCCAGTAACCGGGCATG
TTCATCATCAGTAACCCGTATCGTGAGCATCCTCTCTCGTTTCATCGGTATCATTACCCCCATGAACAGA
AATCCCCCTTACACGGAGGCATCAGTGACCAAACAGGAAAAAACCGCCCTTAACATGGCCCGCTTT
